>Addgene plasmid #177370 | sTR060 | addgene full sequence | sequence record 350196 | Addgene NGS Result
TGGCGAATGGG
[124 nt withheld, positions 12-135]
C
[91 nt withheld, positions 137-227]
A
[49 nt withheld, positions 229-277]
CCTTTGACGTTGGAGTCCACGTTCTTT
[37 nt withheld, positions 305-341]
ACCCTATCTCGGTCTATTCTTTTGATTTATAAGGGATTTTGCCGATTTCGGCCTATTGGTTAAAAAATGA
GCTGATTTAACAAAAATTTAACGCGAATTTTAACAAAATATTAACGCTTACAATTTAGGTGGCACTTTTC
GGGGAAATGTGCGCGGAACCCCTATTTGTTTATTTTTCTAAATACATTCAAATATGTATCCGCTCATGAG
ACAATAACCCTGATAAATGCTTCAATAATATTGAAAAAGGAAGAGTATGAGTATTCAACATTTCCGTGTC
GCCCTTATTCCCTTTTTTGCGGCATTTTGCCTTCCTGTTTTTGCTCACCCAGAAACGCTGGTGAAAGTAA
AAGATGCTGAAGATCAGTTGGGTGCACGAGTGGGTTACATCGAACTGGATCTCAACAGCGGTAAGATCCT
TGAGAGTTTTCGCCCCGAAGAACGTTTTCCAATGATGAGCACTTTTAAAGTTCTGCTATGTGGCGCGGTA
TTATCCCGTATTGACGCCGGGCAAGAGCAACTCGGTCGCCGCATACACTATTCTCAGAATGACTTGGTTG
AGTACTCACCAGTCACAGAAAAGCATCTTACGGATGGCATGACAGTAAGAGAATTATGCAGTGCTGCCAT
AACCATGAGTGATAACACTGCGGCCAACTTACTTCTGACAACGATCGGAGGACCGAAGGAGCTAACCGCT
TTTTTGCACAACATGGGGGATCATGTAACTCGCCTTGATCGTTGGGAACCGGAGCTGAATGAAGCCATAC
CAAACGACGAGCGTGACACCACGATGCCTGCAGCAATGGCAACAACGTTGCGCAAACTATTAACTGGCGA
ACTACTTACTCTAGCTTCCCGGCAACAATTAATAGACTGGATGGAGGCGGATAAAGTTGCAGGACCACTT
CTGCGCTCGGCCCTTCCGGCTGGCTGGTTTATTGCTGATAAATCTGGAGCCGGTGAGCGTGGGTCTCGCG
GTATCATTGCAGCACTGGGGCCAGATGGTAAGCCCTCCCGTATCGTAGTTATCTACACGACGGGGAGTCA
GGCAACTATGGATGAACGAAATAGACAGATCGCTGAGATAGGTGCCTCACTGATTAAGCATTGGTAACTG
TCAGACCAAGTTTACTCATATATACTTTAGATTGATTTAAAACTTCATTTTTAATTTAAAAGGATCTAGG
TGAAGATCCTTTTTGATAATCTCATGACCAAAATCCCTTAACGTGAGTTTTCGTTCCACTGAGCGTCAGA
CCCCGTAGAAAAGATCAAAGGATCTTCTTGAGATCCTTTTTTTCTGCGCGTAATCTGCTGCTTGCAAACA
AAAAAACCACCGCTACCAGCGGTGGTTTGTTTGCCGGATCAAGAGCTACCAACTCTTTTTCCGAAGGTAA
CTGGCTTCAGCAGAGCGCAGATACCAAATACTGTCCTTCTAGTGTAGCCGTAGTTAGGCCACCACTTCAA
GAACTCTGTAGCACCGCCTACATACCTCGCTCTGCTAATCCTGTTACCAGTGGCTGCTGCCAGTGGCGAT
AAGTCGTGTCTTACCGGGTTGGACTCAAGACGATAGTTACCGGATAAGGCGCAGCGGTCGGGCTGAACGG
GGGGTTCGTGCACACAGCCCAGCTTGGAGCGAACGACCTACACCGAACTGAGATACCTACAGCGTGAGCT
ATGAGAAAGCGCCACGCTTCCCGAAGGGAGAAAGGCGGACAGGTATCCGGTAAGCGGCAGGGTCGGAACA
GGAGAGCGCACGAGGGAGCTTCCAGGGGGAAACGCCTGGTATCTTTATAGTCCTGTCGGGTTTCGCCACC
TCTGACTTGAGCGTCGATTTTTGTGATGCTCGTCAGGGGGGCGGAGCCTATGGAAAAACGCCAGCAACGC
GGCCTTTTTACGGTTCCTGGCCTTTTGCTGGCCTTTTGCTCACATGTTCTTTCCTGCGTTATCCCCTGAT
TCTGTGGATAACCGTATTACCGCCTTTGAGTGAGCTGATACCGCTCGCCGCAGCCGAACGACCGAGCGCA
GCGAGTCAGTGAGCGAGGAAGCGGAAGAGCGCCTGATGCGGTATTTTCTCCTTACGCATCTGTGCGGTAT
TTCACACCGCAATGGTGCACTCTCAGTACAATCTGCTCTGATGCCGCATAGTTAAGCCAGTATACACTCC
GCTATCGCTACGTGACTGGGTCATGGCTGCGCCCCGACACCCGCCAACACCCGCTGACGCGCCCTGACGG
GCTTGTCTGCTCCCGGCATCCGCTTACAGACAAGCTGTGACCGTCTCCGGGAGCTGCATGTGTCAGAGGT
TTTCACCGTCATCACCGAAACGCGCGAGGCAGCTGCGGTAAAGCTCATCAGCGTGGTCGTGAAGCGATTC
ACAGATGTCTGCCTGTTCATCCGCGTCCAGCTCGTTGAGTTTCTCCAGAAGCGTTAATGTCTGGCTTCTG
ATAAAGCGGGCCATGTTAAGGGCGGTTTTTTCCTGTTTGGTCACTGATGCCTCCGTGTAAGGGGGATTTC
TGTTCATGGGGGTAATGATACCGATGAAACGAGAGAGGATGCTCACGATACGGGTTACTGATGATGAACA
TGCCCGGTTACTGGAACGTTGTGAGGGTAAACAACTGGCGGTATGGATGCGGCGGGACCAGAGAAAAATC
ACTCAGGGTCAATGCCAGCGCTTCGTTAATACAGATGTAGGTGTTCCACAGGGTAGCCAGCAGCATCCTG
CGATGCAGATCCGGAACATAATGGTGCAGGGCGCTGACTTCCGCGTTTCCAGACTTTACGAAACACGGAA
ACCGAAGACCATTCATGTTGTTGCTCAGGTCGCAGACGTTTTGCAGCAGCAGTCGCTTCACGTTCGCTCG
CGTATCGGTGATTCATTCTGCTAACCAGTAAGGCAACCCCGCCAGCCTAGCCGGGTCCTCAACGACAGGA
GCACGATCATGCGCACCCGTGGGGCCGCCATGCCGGCGATAATGGCCTGCTTCTCGCCGAAACGTTTGGT
GGCGGGACCAGTGACGAAGGCTTGAGCGAGGGCGTGCAAGATTCCGAATACCGCAAGCGACAGGCCGATC
ATCGTCGCGCTCCAGCGAAAGCGGTCCTCGCCGAAAATGACCCAGAGCGCTGCCGGCACCTGTCCTACGA
GTTGCATGATAAAGAAGACAGTCATAAGTGCGGCGACGATAGTCATGCCCCGCGCCCACCGGAAGGAGCT
GACTGGGTTGAAGGCTCTCAAGGGCATCGGTCGAGATCCCGGTGCCTAATGAGTGAGCTAACTTACATTA
ATTGCGTTGCGCTCACTGCCCGCTTTCCAGTCGGGAAACCTGTCGTGCCAGCTGCATTAATGAATCGGCC
AACGCGCGGGGAGAGGCGGTTTGCGTATTGGGCGCCAGGGTGGTTTTTCTTTTCACCAGTGAGACGGGCA
ACAGCTGATTGCCCTTCACCGCCTGGCCCTGAGAGAGTTGCAGCAAGCGGTCCACGCTGGTTTGCCCCAG
CAGGCGAAAATCCTGTTTGATGGTGGTTAACGGCGGGATATAACATGAGCTGTCTTCGGTATCGTCGTAT
CCCACTACCGAGATATCCGCACCAACGCGCAGCCCGGACTCGGTAATGGCGCGCATTGCGCCCAGCGCCA
TCTGATCGTTGGCAACCAGCATCGCAGTGGGAACGATGCCCTCATTCAGCATTTGCATGGTTTGTTGAAA
ACCGGACATGGCACTCCAGTCGCCTTCCCGTTCCGCTATCGGCTGAATTTGATTGCGAGTGAGATATTTA
TGCCAGCCAGCCAGACGCAGACGCGCCGAGACAGAACTTAATGGGCCCGCTAACAGCGCGATTTGCTGGT
GACCCAATGCGACCAGATGCTCCACGCCCAGTCGCGTACCGTCTTCATGGGAGAAAATAATACTGTTGAT
GGGTGTCTGGTCAGAGACATCAAGAAATAACGCCGGAACATTAGTGCAGGCAGCTTCCACAGCAATGGCA
TCCTGGTCATCCAGCGGATAGTTAATGATCAGCCCACTGACGCGTTGCGCGAGAAGATTGTGCACCGCCG
CTTTACAGGCTTCGACGCCGCTTCGTTCTACCATCGACACCACCACGCTGGCACCCAGTTGATCGGCGCG
AGATTTAATCGCCGCGACAATTTGCGACGGCGCGTGCAGGGCCAGACTGGAGGTGGCAACGCCAATCAGC
AACGACTGTTTGCCCGCCAGTTGTTGTGCCACGCGGTTGGGAATGTAATTCAGCTCCGCCATCGCCGCTT
CCACTTTTTCCCGCGTTTTCGCAGAAACGTGGCTGGCCTGGTTCACCACGCGGGAAACGGTCTGATAAGA
GACACCGGCATACTCTGCGACATCGTATAACGTTACTGGTTTCACATTCACCACCCTGAATTGACTCTCT
TCCGGGCGCTATCATGCCATACCGCGAAAGGTTTTGCGCCATTCGATGGTGTCCGGGATCTCGACGCTCT
CCCTTATGCGACTCCTGCATTAGGAAGCAGCCCAGTAGTAGGTTGAGGCCGTTGAGCACCGCCGCCGCAA
GGAATGGTGCATGCAAGGAGATGGCGCCCAACAGTCCCCCGGCCACGGGGCCTGCCACCATACCCACGCC
GAAACAAGCGCTCATGAGCCCGAAGTGGCGAGCCCGATCTTCCCCATCGGTGATGTCGGCGATATAGGCG
CCAGCAACCGCACCTGTGGCGCCGGTGATGCCGGCCACGATGCGTCCGGCGTAGAGGATCGAGATCTCGA
TCCCGCGAAATTAATACGACTCACTATAGGCATAGCAGGGATAAACGAGATAGATAAGATAAGACCCGCT
AGCATAACCCCTTGGGGCCTCTAAACGGGTCTTGAGGGGTTTTTTGCTGAAAGGAGGAACTATATCCGGA
T
Features (pLannotate 1.2.2; 14 found; start..end, strand, type, name):
     12..440     +  rep_origin     f1 ori (sequence partly withheld): f1 bacteriophage origin of replication; arrow indicates direction of (+) strand synthesis
    493..597     +  promoter       AmpR promoter: bla
    598..1458    +  CDS            AmpR: β-lactamase; bla; confers resistance to ampicillin, carbenicillin, and related antibiotics
   1629..2217    +  rep_origin     ori: high-copy-number ColE1/pMB1/pBR322/pUC origin of replication
   2403..2542    -  misc_feature   bom: basis of mobility region from pBR322
   2644..2835    -  CDS            rop: Rop protein, which maintains plasmids at low copy number; rop
   2852..3232    +  CDS            YPB1_ECOLX: Protein predicted: Swiss-Prot protein existence level 4. From Escherichia coli.
   3304..3595    -  CDS            TcR (fragment): tetracycline efflux protein; tet; confers resistance to tetracycline
   3610..3631    -  protein_bind   CAP binding site: CAP binding activates transcription in the presence of cAMP. E. coli catabolite activator protein
   3644..4726    -  CDS            lacI: lac repressor; lacI; The lac repressor binds to the lac operator to inhibit transcription in E. coli. This inhibition can be relieved by adding lactose or isopropyl-β-D-thiogalactopyranoside (IPTG).
   4727..4804    -  promoter       lacI promoter: lacI
   4812..5091    -  CDS            TcR (fragment): tetracycline efflux protein; tet; confers resistance to tetracycline
   5113..5131    +  promoter       T7 promoter: promoter for bacteriophage T7 RNA polymerase
   5170..5217    +  terminator     T7 terminator: transcription terminator for bacteriophage T7 RNA polymerase
