[The description below was written by a language model from this plasmid's Addgene catalogue record and pLannotate feature annotations shown in this document.]
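Description:
sTR060 is a 5,242-nt bacterial plasmid built for synthetic biology and cell-free protein synthesis work, carrying a short T7-driven trigger RNA rather than a protein-coding insert. The catalogue lists the backbone only as "empty backbone", but the annotated features resemble a pET-style, pBR322-derived architecture: a ColE1/pMB1-type origin accompanied by the bom mobility region and the rop gene (which normally moderates copy number; the record gives copy number as unknown), an f1 phage origin, a lacI repressor gene with its own promoter, and two leftover fragments of the tetracycline efflux gene that are not expected to confer resistance. Selection in E. coli relies on the β-lactamase gene (AmpR) under its native bla promoter, giving ampicillin resistance.

The payload sits in the very short interval between a T7 promoter and a T7 terminator, consistent with the insert's alternative name, PrT7-triggerRNA. T7 RNA polymerase transcribes a small non-coding RNA, which is designed to base-pair with the toehold region of a companion toehold-switch construct, sTR056. In such systems the switch mRNA folds so that its translation initiation signals are sequestered. Binding of the trigger to the exposed toehold unwinds the hairpin and restores translation of the downstream gene. No lac operator is annotated next to the T7 promoter, so the feature table does not indicate that lacI regulates trigger expression. sTR060 therefore serves as the activating half of a two-part riboregulator pair. The associated publication concerns optimised cell-free buffers for expression from unprotected linear DNA in exonuclease-deficient extracts, so the pair was presumably used in that setting.
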