Addgene plasmid #177370: sTR060
Purpose: Trigger RNA (GCAGGGATAAACGAGATAGATAAGATAAGA) that pairs with the toehold region in sTR056 (Addgene plasmid #177369) to restore translational activity.
Depositing lab: Jerome Bonnet & Jean-Loup Faulon. Depositing organization: CNRS UMR 5048, INSERM U1054, Centre de Biochimie Structurale. Publication: Differentially Optimized Cell-Free Buffer Enables Robust Expression from Unprotected Linear DNA in Exonuclease-Deficient Extracts. Batista AC, Levrier A, Soudier P, Voyvodic PL, Achmedov T, Reif-Trauttmansdorff T, DeVisch A, Cohen-Gonsaud M, Faulon JL, Beisel CL, Bonnet J, Kushwaha M. ACS Synth Biol. 2022 Jan 16. doi: 10.1021/acssynbio.1c00448. PubMed 35034449.
Backbone
  Vector backbone: Empty backbone
  Vector type: Synthetic Biology ; Cell-Free Protein Synthesis
Growth in bacteria
  Bacterial resistance: Ampicillin, 100 μg/mL
  Growth temperature: 37°C
  Growth strain: DH5alpha
  Copy number: Unknown
Gene/Insert
  Gene/Insert name: Trigger RNA (alt name: [PrT7-triggerRNA])
Terms and licenses: Academic/Nonprofit Terms; Industry Terms: Not Available to Industry
How to cite: sTR060 was a gift from Jerome Bonnet & Jean-Loup Faulon (Addgene plasmid # 177370 ; http://n2t.net/addgene:177370 ; RRID:Addgene_177370)
